>Addgene plasmid #220728 | AiP2068 - pAAV-AiE2587m-minBG-iCre(R297T)-BGHpA | addgene full sequence | sequence record 465247 | Addgene NGS Result
GATCCAGATCTTTCGAAGCTAGCCACCATGGTGCCCAAGAAGAAGAGGAAAGTCTCCAACCTGCTGACTG
TGCACCAAAACCTGCCTGCCCTCCCTGTGGATGCCACCTCTGATGAAGTCAGGAAGAACCTGATGGACAT
GTTCAGGGACAGGCAGGCCTTCTCTGAACACACCTGGAAGATGCTCCTGTCTGTGTGCAGATCCTGGGCT
GCCTGGTGCAAGCTGAACAACAGGAAATGGTTCCCTGCTGAACCTGAGGATGTGAGGGACTACCTCCTGT
ACCTGCAAGCCAGAGGCCTGGCTGTGAAGACCATCCAACAGCACCTGGGCCAGCTCAACATGCTGCACAG
GAGATCTGGCCTGCCTCGCCCTTCTGACTCCAATGCTGTGTCCCTGGTGATGAGGAGAATCAGAAAGGAG
AATGTGGATGCTGGGGAGAGAGCCAAGCAGGCCCTGGCCTTTGAACGCACTGACTTTGACCAAGTCAGAT
CCCTGATGGAGAACTCTGACAGATGCCAGGACATCAGGAACCTGGCCTTCCTGGGCATTGCCTACAACAC
CCTGCTGCGCATTGCCGAAATTGCCAGAATCAGAGTGAAGGACATCTCCCGCACCGATGGTGGGAGAATG
CTGATCCACATTGGCAGGACCAAGACCCTGGTGTCCACAGCTGGTGTGGAGAAGGCCCTGTCCCTGGGGG
TTACCAAGCTGGTGGAGAGATGGATCTCTGTGTCTGGTGTGGCTGATGACCCCAACAACTACCTGTTCTG
CCGGGTCAGAAAGAATGGTGTGGCTGCCCCTTCTGCCACCTCCCAACTGTCCACCCGGGCCCTGGAAGGG
ATCTTTGAGGCCACCCACCGCCTGATCTATGGTGCCAAGGATGACTCTGGGCAGAGATACCTGGCCTGGT
CTGGCCACTCTGCCAGAGTGGGTGCTGCCACCGACATGGCCAGGGCTGGTGTGTCCATCCCTGAAATCAT
GCAGGCTGGTGGCTGGACCAATGTGAACATTGTGATGAACTACATCAGAAACCTGGACTCTGAGACTGGG
GCCATGGTGAGGCTGCTCGAAGATGGGGACTGAGGCGCGCCGAATTCAAGCTTCTCGAGAGATCTTCGAC
TGTGCCTTCTAGTTGCCAGCCATCTGTTGTTTGCCCCTCCCCCGTGCCTTCCTTGACCCTGGAAGGTGCC
ACTCCCACTGTCCTTTCCTAATAAAATGAGGAAATTGCATCGCATTGTCTGAGTAGGTGTCATTCTATTC
TGGGGGGTGGGGTGGGGCAGGACAGCAAGGGGGAGGATTGGGAAGACAATAGCAGGCATGAGATCTCACG
TGCGGACCGAGCGGCCGCAGGAACCCCTAGTGATGGAGTTGGCCACTCCCTCTCTGCGCGCTCGCTCGCT
CACTGAGGCCGGGCGACCAAAGGTCGCCCGACGCCCGGGCTTTGCCCGGGCGGCCTCAGTGAGCGAGCGA
GCGCGCAGCTGCCTGCAGGGGCGCCTGATGCGGTATTTTCTCCTTACGCATCTGTGCGGTATTTCACACC
GCATA
[95 nt withheld, positions 1546-1640]
T
[46 nt withheld, positions 1642-1687]
C
[141 nt withheld, positions 1689-1829]
CCTTTGACGTTGGAGTCCACGTTCTTT
[37 nt withheld, positions 1857-1893]
ACTCTATCTCGGGCTATTCTTTTGATTTATAAGGGATTTTGCCGATTTCGGTCTATTGGTTAAAAAATGA
GCTGATTTAACAAAAATTTAACGCGAATTTTAACAAAATATTAACGTTTACAATTTTATGGTGCACTCTC
AGTACAATCTGCTCTGATGCCGCATAGTTAAGCCAGCCCCGACACCCGCCAACACCCGCTGACGCGCCCT
GACGGGCTTGTCTGCTCCCGGCATCCGCTTACAGACAAGCTGTGACCGTCTCCGGGAGCTGCATGTGTCA
GAGGTTTTCACCGTCATCACCGAAACGCGCGAGACGAAAGGGCCTCGTGATACGCCTATTTTTATAGGTT
AATGTCATGATAATAATGGTTTCTTAGACGTCAGGTGGCACTTTTCGGGGAAATGTGCGCGGAACCCCTA
TTTGTTTATTTTTCTAAATACATTCAAATATGTATCCGCTCATGAGACAATAACCCTGATAAATGCTTCA
ATAATATTGAAAAAGGAAGAGTATGAGTATTCAACATTTCCGTGTCGCCCTTATTCCCTTTTTTGCGGCA
TTTTGCCTTCCTGTTTTTGCTCACCCAGAAACGCTGGTGAAAGTAAAAGATGCTGAAGATCAGTTGGGTG
CACGAGTGGGTTACATCGAACTGGATCTCAACAGCGGTAAGATCCTTGAGAGTTTTCGCCCCGAAGAACG
TTTTCCAATGATGAGCACTTTTAAAGTTCTGCTATGTGGCGCGGTATTATCCCGTATTGACGCCGGGCAA
GAGCAACTCGGTCGCCGCATACACTATTCTCAGAATGACTTGGTTGAGTACTCACCAGTCACAGAAAAGC
ATCTTACGGATGGCATGACAGTAAGAGAATTATGCAGTGCTGCCATAACCATGAGTGATAACACTGCGGC
CAACTTACTTCTGACAACGATCGGAGGACCGAAGGAGCTAACCGCTTTTTTGCACAACATGGGGGATCAT
GTAACTCGCCTTGATCGTTGGGAACCGGAGCTGAATGAAGCCATACCAAACGACGAGCGTGACACCACGA
TGCCTGTAGCAATGGCAACAACGTTGCGCAAACTATTAACTGGCGAACTACTTACTCTAGCTTCCCGGCA
ACAATTAATAGACTGGATGGAGGCGGATAAAGTTGCAGGACCACTTCTGCGCTCGGCCCTTCCGGCTGGC
TGGTTTATTGCTGATAAATCTGGAGCCGGTGAGCGTGGGTCTCGCGGTATCATTGCAGCACTGGGGCCAG
ATGGTAAGCCCTCCCGTATCGTAGTTATCTACACGACGGGGAGTCAGGCAACTATGGATGAACGAAATAG
ACAGATCGCTGAGATAGGTGCCTCACTGATTAAGCATTGGTAACTGTCAGACCAAGTTTACTCATATATA
CTTTAGATTGATTTAAAACTTCATTTTTAATTTAAAAGGATCTAGGTGAAGATCCTTTTTGATAATCTCA
TGACCAAAATCCCTTAACGTGAGTTTTCGTTCCACTGAGCGTCAGACCCCGTAGAAAAGATCAAAGGATC
TTCTTGAGATCCTTTTTTTCTGCGCGTAATCTGCTGCTTGCAAACAAAAAAACCACCGCTACCAGCGGTG
GTTTGTTTGCCGGATCAAGAGCTACCAACTCTTTTTCCGAAGGTAACTGGCTTCAGCAGAGCGCAGATAC
CAAATACTGTTCTTCTAGTGTAGCCGTAGTTAGGCCACCACTTCAAGAACTCTGTAGCACCGCCTACATA
CCTCGCTCTGCTAATCCTGTTACCAGTGGCTGCTGCCAGTGGCGATAAGTCGTGTCTTACCGGGTTGGAC
TCAAGACGATAGTTACCGGATAAGGCGCAGCGGTCGGGCTGAACGGGGGGTTCGTGCACACAGCCCAGCT
TGGAGCGAACGACCTACACCGAACTGAGATACCTACAGCGTGAGCTATGAGAAAGCGCCACGCTTCCCGA
AGGGAGAAAGGCGGACAGGTATCCGGTAAGCGGCAGGGTCGGAACAGGAGAGCGCACGAGGGAGCTTCCA
GGGGGAAACGCCTGGTATCTTTATAGTCCTGTCGGGTTTCGCCACCTCTGACTTGAGCGTCGATTTTTGT
GATGCTCGTCAGGGGGGCGGAGCCTATGGAAAAACGCCAGCAACGCGGCCTTTTTACGGTTCCTGGCCTT
TTGCTGGCCTTTTGCTCACATGTCCTGCAGGCAGCTGCGCGCTCGCTCGCTCACTGAGGCCGCCCGGGCG
TCGGGCGACCTTTGGTCGCCCGGCCTCAGTGAGCGAGCGAGCGCGCAGAGAGGGAGTGGCCAACTCCATC
ACTAGGGGTTCCTGCGGCCGCACATAAATATTAAGGATGCAACTTAGTGAATCTTTTCTTTCTTTTTTTT
ATAAGATAGTAAGGCAAGTTGGCCTTCAAACTCATAGCAAATCTCTTTCTTATCCCAGCCTCTCAGGTGG
GATTGCAGGCATGAATCACTATTCCTGGGAAGTAAAGTTTTTTTCTTTTCTGAGGTGTATGTACACTTGT
GAAATCTGTCTGGCACTGAGTCTCTCTCTTCCCAAAATATCTGCATCCCGAGACACATCCTGCAGGCTCA
GGTAACTGGAGGCTGGAGAAGAAGACTCAGCTGAGGAACCTTCAAGTTCAAGTATATCCTGGGCAACACA
GAGAAATCTCAGTCAGCAGAAGGAGAAGAGAGAAGGATGGCTTATTTCATCAAGGATAAATGGTCTTTGT
CCTTGAACTTGATGGCATCATACAACAGGTAAAGCAGTAAGCAGTATGATGTCATAGAACATTTTAGAGT
GAAATGGAAAGAGAGCAGGGATGAGTAGGTGAGTGGGTTTGAATGGATGAAAGGGAAAGGAGAAATGTAA
TTTACATCATACTCTCAAAAATAAAGACTATTTAGAAAAGAGAAACATTACAGATACTCTGGAATCAAGC
CCAAGCATCCGCTCCCTATCTCTGCGGAGCTCGGGCTGGGCATAAAAGTCAGGGCAGAGCCATCTATTGC
TTACATTTGCTTCTGG
Features (pLannotate 1.2.2; 12 found; start..end, strand, type, name):
     55..1080    +  CDS            cre: RECR_BPP1 - Experimental evidence at protein level: Swiss-Prot protein existence level 1. Catalyzes site-specific recombination between two 34-base- pair LOXP sites. Its role is to maintain the phage genome as a monomeric unit-copy plasmid in the lysogenic state. From Escherichia phage P1 (Bacteriophage P1).
   1120..1231    +  polyA_signal   bGH poly(A) signal: bovine growth hormone polyadenylation signal
   1349..1489    +  repeat_region  AAV2 ITR: inverted terminal repeat of adeno-associated virus serotype 2 inverted
   1494..1545    -  misc_feature   bom (fragment): basis of mobility region from pBR322
   1564..2019    +  rep_origin     f1 ori (sequence partly withheld): f1 bacteriophage origin of replication; arrow indicates direction of (+) strand synthesis
   2020..2069    -  misc_feature   bom (fragment): basis of mobility region from pBR322
   2171..2206    -  CDS            rop (fragment): Rop protein, which maintains plasmids at low copy number; rop
   2301..2405    +  promoter       AmpR promoter: bla
   2406..3266    +  CDS            AmpR: β-lactamase; bla; confers resistance to ampicillin, carbenicillin, and related antibiotics
   3437..4025    +  rep_origin     ori: high-copy-number ColE1/pMB1/pBR322/pUC origin of replication
   4098..4125    +  repeat_region  AAV2 ITR (fragment): inverted terminal repeat of adeno-associated virus serotype 2 inverted
   4154..4181    +  repeat_region  AAV2 ITR (fragment): inverted terminal repeat of adeno-associated virus serotype 2 inverted
