[The description below was written by a language model from this plasmid's Addgene catalogue record and pLannotate feature annotations shown in this document.]
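Description:
AiP2068 - pAAV-AiE2587m-minBG-iCre(R297T)-BGHpA is a 4,919-nt AAV transfer plasmid built on a pAAV2 backbone and used to produce recombinant adeno-associated virus that delivers Cre recombinase to the brain. In bacteria it replicates from a high-copy ColE1/pUC-type origin and is selected through the β-lactamase (AmpR) gene driven by its own promoter. An f1 phage origin is also present, along with short leftover fragments of the pBR322 bom and rop regions. A recombination-deficient strain is listed for propagation, which is usual for plasmids carrying repeat-prone ITRs.

The payload lies between AAV2 inverted terminal repeats, the cis elements needed for replication and packaging of the vector genome. One ITR is annotated in full, while the other was detected only as two short fragments, a common result when these structured repeats are sequenced and annotated automatically. Within the cassette, the AiE2587m enhancer sits upstream of the minBG minimal promoter, which by design has little activity of its own, so the enhancer determines where expression occurs. Neither the enhancer nor the promoter was picked up in the feature table, but the unannotated stretch between the fragmented ITR and the Cre coding sequence is where they would sit. They drive iCre(R297T), a synthetic Cre coding sequence carrying an R297T substitution whose functional effect is not stated in the record, followed by a bovine growth hormone polyadenylation signal.

The stated purpose is to induce Cre-mediated recombination in specific populations of brain cells. The exact target population is not given, although the associated work concerns genetic access to cortical cell types. Retained MluI and SgrAI cloning sites are also noted in the record.
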