Addgene plasmid #220728: AiP2068 - pAAV-AiE2587m-minBG-iCre(R297T)-BGHpA
Purpose: AiE2587m is an enhancer sequence, designed to induce cre-dependent recombination in specific populations of brain cells
Depositing lab: Allen Institute for Brain Science & Bosiljka Tasic. Depositing organization: Allen Institute. Publication: A suite of enhancer AAVs and transgenic mouse lines for genetic access to cortical cell types. Ben-Simon Y, Hooper M, Narayan S, Daigle TL, Dwivedi D, Way SW, Oster A, Stafford DA, Mich JK, Taormina MJ, Martinez RA, Opitz-Araya X, Roth JR, Alexander JR, Allen S, Amster A, Arbuckle J, Ayala A, Baker PM, Bakken TE, Barcelli T, Barta S, Bendrick J, Bertagnolli D, Bielstein C, Bishwakarma P, Bowlus J, Boyer G, Brouner K, Casian B, Casper T, Chakka AB, Chakrabarty R, Chance RK, Chavan S, Clark M, Colbert K, Collman F, Daniel S, Departee M, DiValentin P, Donadio N, Dotson N, Egdorf T, Fliss T, Gabitto M, Garcia J, Gary A, Gasperini M, Gloe J, Goldy J, Gore BB, Graybuck L, Greisman N, Haeseleer F, Halterman C, Haradon Z, Hastings SD, Helback O, Ho W, Hockemeyer D, Huang C, Huff S, Hunker A, Johansen N, Jones D, Juneau Z, Kalmbach B, Kannan M, Khem S, Kussick E, Kutsal R, Larsen R, Lee C, Lee AY, Leibly M, Lenz GH, Li S, Liang E, Lusk N, Madigan Z, Malloy J, Malone J, McCue R, Melchor J, Mollenkopf T, Moosman S, Morin E, Newman D, Ng L, Ngo K, Omstead V, Otto S, Oyama A, Pena N, Pham T, Phillips E, Pom CA, Potekhina L, Ransford S, Ray PL, Rette D, Reynoldson C, Rimorin C, Rocha D, Ruiz A, Sanchez REA, Sawyer L, Sedeno-Cortes A, Sevigny JP, Shapovalova N, Shepard N, Shulga L, Sigler AR, Siverts L, Soliman S, Somasundaram S, Staats B, Stewart K, Szelenyi E, Tieu M, Trader C, Tran A, van Velthoven CTJ, Walker M, Wang Y, Weed N, Wirthlin M, Wood T, Wynalda B, Yao Z, Zhou T, Ariza J, Dee N, Reding M, Ronellenfitch K, Mufti S, Sunkin SM, Smith KA, Esposito L, Waters J, Thyagarajan B, Yao S, Lein ES, Zeng H, Levi BP, Ngai J, Ting JT, Tasic B. Cell. 2025 May 16:S0092-8674(25)00513-6. doi: 10.1016/j.cell.2025.05.002. PubMed 40403729.
Backbone
  Vector backbone: pAAV2
  Vector type: AAV
Growth in bacteria
  Bacterial resistance: Ampicillin, 100 μg/mL
  Growth temperature: 37°C
  Growth strain: NEB Stable
  Copy number: High Copy
Gene/Insert
  Gene/Insert name: iCre(R297T)
  Species: Synthetic
  Promoter: minBG
  Cloning method: Gibson Cloning
Terms and licenses: Academic/Nonprofit Terms; Industry Terms: Not Available to Industry
Depositor comments: 5' Cloning Site: MluI (not destroyed), 3' Cloning Site: SgrAI (not destroyed).
How to cite: AiP2068 - pAAV-AiE2587m-minBG-iCre(R297T)-BGHpA was a gift from Allen Institute for Brain Science & Bosiljka Tasic (Addgene plasmid # 220728 ; http://n2t.net/addgene:220728 ; RRID:Addgene_220728)
